Addgene plasmid #82225: pDONR223_PRKCA_WT
Purpose: Gateway Donor vector containing PRKCA , part of the Target Accelerator Plasmid Collection.
Depositing lab: Jesse Boehm & William Hahn & David Root. Depositing organization: Broad Institute. Publication: Systematic Functional Interrogation of Rare Cancer Variants Identifies Oncogenic Alleles. Kim E, Ilic N, Shrestha Y, Zou L, Kamburov A, Zhu C, Yang X, Lubonja R, Tran N, Nguyen C, Lawrence MS, Piccioni F, Bagul M, Doench JG, Chouinard CR, Wu X, Hogstrom L, Natoli T, Tamayo P, Horn H, Corsello SM, Lage K, Root DE, Subramanian A, Golub TR, Getz G, Boehm JS, Hahn WC. Cancer Discov. 2016 Jul;6(7):714-26. doi: 10.1158/2159-8290.CD-16-0160. Epub 2016 May 4. PubMed 27147599.
Backbone
  Vector backbone: pDONR223
  Backbone manufacturer: Invitrogen
  Backbone size w/o insert (bp): 2790
  Vector type: Gateway Entry vector
Growth in bacteria
  Bacterial resistance: Spectinomycin, 50 μg/mL
  Growth temperature: 37°C
  Growth strain: DH5alpha
  Copy number: High Copy
Gene/Insert
  Gene/Insert name: PRKCA
  Species: H. sapiens (human)
  Mutation: WT
  GenBank ID: NM_002737.2
  Entrez Gene: PRKCA (a.k.a. AAG6, PKC-alpha, PKCA, PKCI+/-, PKCalpha, PRKACA)
  Promoter: None
  Cloning method: Gateway Cloning
  Sequencing primers: 5′ M13pUC-fwd; 3′ M13-Rev
Terms and licenses: Academic/Nonprofit Terms; Industry Terms: Not Available to Industry
Depositor comments: Open state: NO stop codon immediately follows insert. Supporting reference: Systematic morphological profiling of human gene and allele function via Cell Painting. Rohban MH, et al. Elife. 2017, Mar 18;6. pii: e24060. PubMed PMID 28315521
How to cite: pDONR223_PRKCA_WT was a gift from Jesse Boehm & William Hahn & David Root (Addgene plasmid # 82225 ; http://n2t.net/addgene:82225 ; RRID:Addgene_82225)
