[The description below was written by a language model from this plasmid's Addgene catalogue record and pLannotate feature annotations shown in this document.]
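Description:
pDONR223_PRKCA_WT is a Gateway entry clone built on the Invitrogen pDONR223 backbone and carrying the wild-type human PRKCA open reading frame, which encodes protein kinase C alpha, a calcium-, phospholipid- and diacylglycerol-dependent serine/threonine kinase. It belongs to the Target Accelerator Plasmid Collection, a set of wild-type and variant cancer gene clones assembled for systematic functional testing of alleles. The plasmid is maintained in E. coli at high copy through a ColE1/pUC-type origin and is selected with spectinomycin through the aadA (SmR) aminoglycoside adenylyltransferase gene. This gene lies downstream of a class 1 integron Pc promoter fragment and a short remnant of a gentamicin resistance gene.

The PRKCA coding sequence has no promoter of its own and is not meant to be expressed from this vector. It sits between two attL recombination sites, with rrnB T1 and T2 terminators upstream insulating it from read-through transcription and a T7 promoter on the far side pointing back toward the insert. An LR Clonase reaction transfers the ORF into any compatible destination vector, which then supplies the promoter, tags and selection for the intended host. The clone is in the "open" configuration, with no stop codon directly after the insert, so it can be fused in frame to C-terminal tags provided by the destination vector.

The annotation software labels the att sites as attL3, which likely reflects closest-match naming. The sequence record is 5,851 nt, and the lacI fragment, rrnB terminators, lacZα fragment and attL site appear a second time near its end. This points to a redundant overlap in the sequencing assembly rather than a true duplication, since backbone plus insert would total roughly 4.8 kb.
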