Features (pLannotate 1.2.2; 17 found; start..end, strand, type, name):
      9..101     +  CDS            lacI (fragment): lac repressor; lacI; The lac repressor binds to the lac operator to inhibit transcription in E. coli. This inhibition can be relieved by adding lactose or isopropyl-β-D-thiogalactopyranoside (IPTG).
    156..183     -  terminator     rrnB T2 terminator: transcription terminator T2 from the E. coli rrnB gene
    315..358     +  terminator     rrnB T1 terminator: Escherichia coli rrnB; transcription terminator T1 from the E. coli rrnB gene
    405..441     -  CDS            lacZα (fragment): LacZα fragment of β-galactosidase; lacZ fragment
    458..540     +  protein_bind   attL3 (fragment): mutant version of attL; recombination site for the Gateway® LR reaction LR Clonase™
    571..2586    +  CDS            PRKCA (sequence partly withheld): KPCA_HUMAN - Also known as PKCA, PRKACA. Experimental evidence at protein level: Swiss-Prot protein existence level 1. Calcium-activated, phospholipid- and diacylglycerol (DAG)- dependent serine/threonine-protein kinase that is involved in positive and negative regulation of cell proliferation, apoptosis, differentiation, migration and adhesion, tumorigenesis, cardiac hypertrophy, angiogenesis, platelet function and inflammation, by directly phosphorylating targets such as RAF1, BCL2, CSPG4, TNNT2/CTNT, or activating signaling cascade involving MAPK1/3 (ERK1/2) and RAP1GAP. Involved in cell pr
   2591..2686    -  protein_bind   attL3: mutant version of attL; recombination site for the Gateway® LR reaction LR Clonase™
   2705..2723    -  promoter       T7 promoter: promoter for bacteriophage T7 RNA polymerase
   2913..2936    +  promoter       Pc promoter (fragment): intI1 (promoter lies within the coding sequence); class 1 integron promoter
   3112..3168    +  CDS            GmR (fragment): gentamycin acetyltransferase; aacC1; confers resistance to gentamycin
   3175..3966    +  CDS            SmR: aminoglycoside adenylyltransferase (Murphy, 1985); aadA; confers resistance to spectinomycin and streptomycin
   4059..4647    +  rep_origin     ori: high-copy-number ColE1/pMB1/pBR322/pUC origin of replication
   4830..4922    +  CDS            lacI (fragment): lac repressor; lacI; The lac repressor binds to the lac operator to inhibit transcription in E. coli. This inhibition can be relieved by adding lactose or isopropyl-β-D-thiogalactopyranoside (IPTG).
   4977..5004    -  terminator     rrnB T2 terminator: transcription terminator T2 from the E. coli rrnB gene
   5136..5179    +  terminator     rrnB T1 terminator: Escherichia coli rrnB; transcription terminator T1 from the E. coli rrnB gene
   5226..5262    -  CDS            lacZα (fragment): LacZα fragment of β-galactosidase; lacZ fragment
   5279..5374    +  protein_bind   attL3: mutant version of attL; recombination site for the Gateway® LR reaction LR Clonase™
>Addgene plasmid #82225 | pDONR223_PRKCA_WT | addgene full sequence | sequence record 164922 | Addgene NGS result
GCGGAAGAGCGCCCAATACGCAAACCGCCTCTCCCCGCGCGTTGGCCGATTCATTAATGCAGCTGGCACG
ACAGGTTTCCCGACTGGAAAGCGGGCAGTGAGCGCAACGCAATTAATACGCGTACCGCTAGCCAGGAAGA
GTTTGTAGAAACGCAAAAAGGCCATCCGTCAGGATGGCCTTCTGCTTAGTTTGATGCCTGGCAGTTTATG
GCGGGCGTCCTGCCCGCCACCCTCCGGGCCGTTGCTTCACAACGTTCAAATCCGCTCCCGGCGGATTTGT
CCTACTCAGGAGAGCGTTCACCGACAAACAACAGATAAAACGAAAGGCCCAGTCTTCCGACTGAGCCTTT
CGTTTTATTTGATGCCTGGCAGTTCCCTACTCTCGCGTTAACGCTAGCATGGATGTTTTCCCAGTCACGA
CGTTGTAAAACGACGGCCAGTCTTAAGCTCGGGCCCCAAATAATGATTTTATTTTGACTGATAGTGACCT
GTTCGTTGCAACAAATTGATGAGCAATGCTTTTTTATAATGCCAACTTTGGGGACAACTTTGTACAAAAA
AGTTGGCACC
[174 nt withheld, positions 571-744]
GGGTTTGGGAAACAAGGCTTCCAGTGCCAAGTTTGCTGTTTTGTGGTCCACAAGAGGTGCCATGAATTTG
TTACTTTTTCTTGTCCGGGTGCGGATAAGGGACCCGACACTGATGACCCCAGGAGCAAGCACAAGTTCAA
AATCCACACTTACGGAAGCCCCACCTTCTGCGATCACTGTGGGTCACTGCTCTATGGACTTATCCATCAA
GGGATGAAATGTGACACCTGCGATATGAACGTTCACAAGCAATGCGTCATCAATGTCCCCAGCCTCTGCG
GAATGGATCACACTGAGAAGAGGGGGCGGATTTACCTAAAGGCTGAGGTTGCTGATGAAAAGCTCCATGT
CACAGTACGAGATGCAAAAAATCTAATCCCTATGGATCCAAACGGGCTTTCAGATCCTTATGTGAAGCTG
AAACTTATTCCTGATCCCAAGAATGAAAGCAAGCAAAAAACCAAAACCATCCGCTCCACACTAAATCCGC
AGTGGAATGAGTCCTTTACATTCAAATTGAAACCTTCAGACAAAGACCGACGACTGTCTGTAGAAATCTG
GGACTGGGATCGAACAACAAGGAATGACTTCATGGGATCCCTTTCCTTTGGAGTTTCGGAGCTGATGAAG
ATGCCGGCCAGTGGATGGTACAAGTTGCTTAACCAAGAAGAAGGTGAGTACTACAACGTACCCATTCCGG
AAGGGGACGAGGAAGGAAACATGGAACTCAGGCAGAAATTCGAGAAAGCCAAACTTGGCCCTGCTGGCAA
CAAAGTCATCAGTCCCTCTGAAGACAGGAAACAACCTTCCAACAACCTTGACCGAGTGAAACTCACGGAC
TTCAATTTCCTCATGGTGTTGGGAAAGGGGAGTTTTGGAAAGGTGATGCTTGCCGACAGGAAGGGCACAG
AAGAACTGTATGCAATCAAAATCCTGAAGAAGGATGTGGTGATTCAGGATGATGACGTGGAGTGCACCAT
GGTAGAAAAGCGAGTCTTGGCCCTGCTTGACAAACCCCCGTTCTTGACGCAGCTGCACTCCTGCTTCCAG
ACAGTGGATCGGCTGTACTTCGTCATGGAATATGTCAACGGTGGGGACCTCATGTACCACATTCAGCAAG
TAGGAAAATTTAAGGAACCACAAGCAGTATTCTATGCGGCAGAGATTTCCATCGGATTGTTCTTTCTTCA
TAAAAGAGGAATCATTTATAGGGATCTGAAGTTAGATAACGTCATGTTGGATTCAGAAGGACATATCAAA
ATTGCTGACTTTGGGATGTGCAAGGAACACATGATGGATGGAGTCACGACCAGGACCTTCTGTGGGACTC
CAGATTATATCGCCCCAGAGATAATCGCTTATCAGCCGTATGGAAAATCTGTGGACTGGTGGGCCTATGG
CGTCCTGTTGTATGAAATGCTTGCCGGGCAGCCTCCATTTGATGGTGAAGATGAAGACGAGCTATTTCAG
TCTATCATGGAGCACAACGTTTCCTATCCAAAATCCTTGTCCAAGGAGGCTGTTTCTATCTGCAAAGGAC
TGATGACCAAACACCCAGCCAAGCGGCTGGGCTGTGGGCCTGAGGGGGAGAGGGACGTGAGAGAGCATGC
CTTCTTCCGGAGGATCGACTGGGAAAAACTGGAGAACAGGGAGATCCAGCCACCATTCAAGCCCAAAGTG
TGTGGCAAAGGAGCAGAGAACTTTGACAAGTTCTTCACACGAGGACAGCCCGTCTTAACACCACCTGATC
AGCTGGTTATTGCTAACATAGACCAGTCTGATTTTGAAGGGTTCTCGTATGTCAACCCCCAGTTTGTGCA
CCCCATCTTACAGAGTGCAGTATTGCCAACTTTCTTGTACAAAGTTGGCATTATAAGAAAGCATTGCTTA
TCAATTTGTTGCAACGAACAGGTCACTATCAGTCAAAATAAAATCATTATTTGCCATCCAGCTGATATCC
CCTATAGTGAGTCGTATTACATGGTCATAGCTGTTTCCTGGCAGCTCTGGCCCGTGTCTCAAAATCTCTG
ATGTTACATTGCACAAGATAAAAATATATCATCATGCCTCCTCTAGACCAGCCAGGACAGAAATGCCTCG
ACTTCGCTGCTACCCAAGGTTGCCGGGTGACGCACACCGTGGAAACGGATGAAGGCACGAACCCAGTGGA
CATAAGCCTGTTCGGTTCGTAAGCTGTAATGCAAGTAGCGTATGCGCTCACGCAACTGGTCCAGAACCTT
GACCGAACGCAGCGGTGGTAACGGCGCAGTGGCGGTTTTCATGGCTTGTTATGACTGTTTTTTTGGGGTA
CAGTCTATGCCTCGGGCATCCAAGCAGCAAGCGCGTTACGCCGTGGGTCGATGTTTGATGTTATGGAGCA
GCAACGATGTTACGCAGCAGGGCAGTCGCCCTAAAACAAAGTTAAACATTATGAGGGAAGCGGTGATCGC
CGAAGTATCGACTCAACTATCAGAGGTAGTTGGCGTCATCGAGCGCCATCTCGAACCGACGTTGCTGGCC
GTACATTTGTACGGCTCCGCAGTGGATGGCGGCCTGAAGCCACACAGTGATATTGATTTGCTGGTTACGG
TGACCGTAAGGCTTGATGAAACAACGCGGCGAGCTTTGATCAACGACCTTTTGGAAACTTCGGCTTCCCC
TGGAGAGAGCGAGATTCTCCGCGCTGTAGAAGTCACCATTGTTGTGCACGACGACATCATTCCGTGGCGT
TATCCAGCTAAGCGCGAACTGCAATTTGGAGAATGGCAGCGCAATGACATTCTTGCAGGTATCTTCGAGC
CAGCCACGATCGACATTGATCTGGCTATCTTGCTGACAAAAGCAAGAGAACATAGCGTTGCCTTGGTAGG
TCCAGCGGCGGAGGAACTCTTTGATCCGGTTCCTGAACAGGATCTATTTGAGGCGCTAAATGAAACCTTA
ACGCTATGGAACTCGCCGCCCGACTGGGCTGGCGATGAGCGAAATGTAGTGCTTACGTTGTCCCGCATTT
GGTACAGCGCAGTAACCGGCAAAATCGCGCCGAAGGATGTCGCTGCCGACTGGGCAATGGAGCGCCTGCC
GGCCCAGTATCAGCCCGTCATACTTGAAGCTAGACAGGCTTATCTTGGACAAGAAGAAGATCGCTTGGCC
TCGCGCGCAGATCAGTTGGAAGAATTTGTCCACTACGTGAAAGGCGAGATCACCAAGGTAGTCGGCAAAT
AACCCTCGAGCCACCCATGACCAAAATCCCTTAACGTGAGTTACGCGTCGTTCCACTGAGCGTCAGACCC
CGTAGAAAAGATCAAAGGATCTTCTTGAGATCCTTTTTTTCTGCGCGTAATCTGCTGCTTGCAAACAAAA
AAACCACCGCTACCAGCGGTGGTTTGTTTGCCGGATCAAGAGCTACCAACTCTTTTTCCGAAGGTAACTG
GCTTCAGCAGAGCGCAGATACCAAATACTGTTCTTCTAGTGTAGCCGTAGTTAGGCCACCACTTCAAGAA
CTCTGTAGCACCGCCTACATACCTCGCTCTGCTAATCCTGTTACCAGTGGCTGCTGCCAGTGGCGATAAG
TCGTGTCTTACCGGGTTGGACTCAAGACGATAGTTACCGGATAAGGCGCAGCGGTCGGGCTGAACGGGGG
GTTCGTGCACACAGCCCAGCTTGGAGCGAACGACCTACACCGAACTGAGATACCTACAGCGTGAGCTATG
AGAAAGCGCCACGCTTCCCGAAGGGAGAAAGGCGGACAGGTATCCGGTAAGCGGCAGGGTCGGAACAGGA
GAGCGCACGAGGGAGCTTCCAGGGGGAAACGCCTGGTATCTTTATAGTCCTGTCGGGTTTCGCCACCTCT
GACTTGAGCGTCGATTTTTGTGATGCTCGTCAGGGGGGCGGAGCCTATGGAAAAACGCCAGCAACGCGGC
CTTTTTACGGTTCCTGGCCTTTTGCTGGCCTTTTGCTCACATGTTCTTTCCTGCGTTATCCCCTGATTCT
GTGGATAACCGTATTACCGCCTTTGAGTGAGCTGATACCGCTCGCCGCAGCCGAACGACCGAGCGCAGCG
AGTCAGTGAGCGAGGAAGCGGAAGAGCGCCCAATACGCAAACCGCCTCTCCCCGCGCGTTGGCCGATTCA
TTAATGCAGCTGGCACGACAGGTTTCCCGACTGGAAAGCGGGCAGTGAGCGCAACGCAATTAATACGCGT
ACCGCTAGCCAGGAAGAGTTTGTAGAAACGCAAAAAGGCCATCCGTCAGGATGGCCTTCTGCTTAGTTTG
ATGCCTGGCAGTTTATGGCGGGCGTCCTGCCCGCCACCCTCCGGGCCGTTGCTTCACAACGTTCAAATCC
GCTCCCGGCGGATTTGTCCTACTCAGGAGAGCGTTCACCGACAAACAACAGATAAAACGAAAGGCCCAGT
CTTCCGACTGAGCCTTTCGTTTTATTTGATGCCTGGCAGTTCCCTACTCTCGCGTTAACGCTAGCATGGA
TGTTTTCCCAGTCACGACGTTGTAAAACGACGGCCAGTCTTAAGCTCGGGCCCCAAATAATGATTTTATT
TTGACTGATAGTGACCTGTTCGTTGCAACAAATTGATGAGCAATGCTTTTTTATAATGCCAACTTTGTAC
AAAAAAGTTGGCACC
[174 nt withheld, positions 5380-5553]
GGGTTTGGGAAACAAGGCTTCCAGTGCCAAGTTTGCTGTTTTGTGGTCCACAAGAGGTGCCATGAATTTG
TTACTTTTTCTTGTCCGGGTGCGGATAAGGGACCCGACACTGATGACCCCAGGAGCAAGCACAAGTTCAA
AATCCACACTTACGGAAGCCCCACCTTCTGCGATCACTGTGGGTCACTGCTCTATGGACTTATCCATCAA
GGGATGAAATGTGACACCTGCGATATGAACGTTCACAAGCAATGCGTCATCAATGTCCCCAGCCTCTGCG
GAATGGATCACACTGAGA
