>Addgene plasmid #82225 | pDONR223_PRKCA_WT | depositor partial sequence | sequence record 155596 | Insert sequence
[174 nt withheld, positions 1-174]
GGGTTTGGGAAACAAGGCTTCCAGTGCCAAGTTTGCTGTTTTGTGGTCCACAAGAGGTGCCATGAATTTG
TTACTTTTTCTTGTCCGGGTGCGGATAAGGGACCCGACACTGATGACCCCAGGAGCAAGCACAAGTTCAA
AATCCACACTTACGGAAGCCCCACCTTCTGCGATCACTGTGGGTCACTGCTCTATGGACTTATCCATCAA
GGGATGAAATGTGACACCTGCGATATGAACGTTCACAAGCAATGCGTCATCAATGTCCCCAGCCTCTGCG
GAATGGATCACACTGAGAAGAGGGGGCGGATTTACCTAAAGGCTGAGGTTGCTGATGAAAAGCTCCATGT
CACAGTACGAGATGCAAAAAATCTAATCCCTATGGATCCAAACGGGCTTTCAGATCCTTATGTGAAGCTG
AAACTTATTCCTGATCCCAAGAATGAAAGCAAGCAAAAAACCAAAACCATCCGCTCCACACTAAATCCGC
AGTGGAATGAGTCCTTTACATTCAAATTGAAACCTTCAGACAAAGACCGACGACTGTCTGTAGAAATCTG
GGACTGGGATCGAACAACAAGGAATGACTTCATGGGATCCCTTTCCTTTGGAGTTTCGGAGCTGATGAAG
ATGCCGGCCAGTGGATGGTACAAGTTGCTTAACCAAGAAGAAGGTGAGTACTACAACGTACCCATTCCGG
AAGGGGACGAGGAAGGAAACATGGAACTCAGGCAGAAATTCGAGAAAGCCAAACTTGGCCCTGCTGGCAA
CAAAGTCATCAGTCCCTCTGAAGACAGGAAACAACCTTCCAACAACCTTGACCGAGTGAAACTCACGGAC
TTCAATTTCCTCATGGTGTTGGGAAAGGGGAGTTTTGGAAAGGTGATGCTTGCCGACAGGAAGGGCACAG
AAGAACTGTATGCAATCAAAATCCTGAAGAAGGATGTGGTGATTCAGGATGATGACGTGGAGTGCACCAT
GGTAGAAAAGCGAGTCTTGGCCCTGCTTGACAAACCCCCGTTCTTGACGCAGCTGCACTCCTGCTTCCAG
ACAGTGGATCGGCTGTACTTCGTCATGGAATATGTCAACGGTGGGGACCTCATGTACCACATTCAGCAAG
TAGGAAAATTTAAGGAACCACAAGCAGTATTCTATGCGGCAGAGATTTCCATCGGATTGTTCTTCTTCAT
AAAAGAGGAATCATTTATAGGGATCTGAAGTTAGATAACGTCATGTTGGATTCAGAAGGACATATCAAAA
TTGCTGACTTTGGGATGTGCAAGGAACACATGATGGATGGAGTCACGACCAGGACCTTCTGTGGGACTCC
AGATTATATCGCCCCAGAGATAATCGCTTATCAGCCGTATGGAAAATCTGTGGACTGGTGGGCCTATGGC
GTCCTGTTGTATGAAATGCTTGCCGGGCAGCCTCCATTTGATGGTGAAGATGAAGACGAGCTATTTCAGT
CTATCATGGAGCACAACGTTTCCTATCCAAAATCCTTGTCCAAGGAGGCTGTTTCTATCTGCAAAGGACT
GATGACCAAACACCCAGCCAAGCGGCTGGGCTGTGGGCCTGAGGGGGAGAGGGACGTGAGAGAGCATGCC
TTCTTCCGGAGGATCGACTGGGAAAAACTGGAGAACAGGGAGATCCAGCCACCATTCAAGCCCAAAGTGT
GTGGCAAAGGAGCAGAGAACTTTGACAAGTTCTTCACACGAGGACAGCCCGTCTTAACACCACCTGATCA
GCTGGTTATTGCTAACATAGACCAGTCTGATTTTGAAGGGTTCTCGTATGTCAACCCCCAGTTTGTGCAC
CCCATCTTACAGAGTGCAGTA
